Addgene plasmid #234158: pAIP4_4ZHW
Purpose: Heterologous protein expression of YfiB in Escherichia coli
Depositing lab: Christopher Bahl. Depositing organization: AI Proteins. Publication: Facile, high-throughput protein purification enabled by high-efficiency protease elution. Cárcamo Noriega EN, Truebridge IS, Teets FD 3rd, Bowman JW 3rd, Rodriguez N, Howard TA, Bahl CD. Protein Sci. 2026 Sep;35(9):e70746. doi: 10.1002/pro.70746. PubMed 42555168.
Backbone
  Vector backbone: pET29b
  Backbone size w/o insert (bp): 5679
  Vector type: Bacterial Expression
Growth in bacteria
  Bacterial resistance: Kanamycin, 50 μg/mL
  Growth temperature: 37°C
  Growth strain: DH10B
  Copy number: High Copy
Gene/Insert
  Gene/Insert name: 4ZHW (alt names: Q9I4L6_PSEAE; YfiB)
  Species: Pseudomonas aeruginosa PAO1
  Insert size (bp): 321
  Entrez Gene: yfiB (a.k.a. PA1119)
  Promoter: T7
  Tag / fusion protein: 10x HisTag-Smt3 (N terminal on backbone)
  Cloning method: Golden Gate
  Sequencing primers: 5′ T7-promoter; 3′ T7-Term
Resource information
  A portion of this plasmid was derived from a plasmid made by: Synthetic DNA
Terms and licenses: Academic/Nonprofit Terms; Industry Terms
Depositor comments: 5' cloning site: BsaI (destroyed), 3' cloning site: BsaI (destroyed)
How to cite: pAIP4_4ZHW was a gift from Christopher Bahl (Addgene plasmid # 234158 ; http://n2t.net/addgene:234158 ; RRID:Addgene_234158)
