[The description below was written by a language model from this plasmid's Addgene catalogue record and pLannotate feature annotations shown in this document.]
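Description:
pAIP4_4ZHW is a pET29b-derived bacterial expression plasmid for producing YfiB (PA1119) from Pseudomonas aeruginosa PAO1 in Escherichia coli. The insert name matches a structure-style identifier given alongside the alternative names Q9I4L6_PSEAE and YfiB. The plasmid is selected with kanamycin through an aminoglycoside phosphotransferase gene. It replicates from a ColE1/pMB1-type origin and is catalogued as high copy, although the annotated backbone also carries the rop gene and the bom region typical of pBR322-derived pET vectors. An f1 origin is present as well, along with short tetracycline-resistance fragments that are backbone remnants.

The 321 bp synthetic coding segment was inserted by Golden Gate assembly, with both BsaI sites destroyed in the process. It sits downstream of a T7 promoter, a lac operator and the T7 gene 10 ribosome binding site, and transcription ends at the T7 terminator. A lacI gene on the plasmid supplies repressor, so expression is IPTG-inducible in hosts that provide T7 RNA polymerase. The backbone adds an N-terminal 10x His tag followed by yeast Smt3 (SUMO). This allows immobilised-metal affinity capture and release of the target by a SUMO-specific protease, consistent with the associated work on protease-elution purification.

The automated annotation labels part of the insert as an OprF-like fragment, which probably reflects homology of YfiB to OmpA/OprF-family domains rather than a separate gene. It also detects a His-tag fragment and a short solubility-tag-like fragment downstream of the insert. The record does not say whether these are in frame with the product or lie beyond a stop codon.
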