Features (pLannotate 1.2.2; 21 found; start..end, strand, type, name):
    582..1170    +  rep_origin     ori: high-copy-number ColE1/pMB1/pBR322/pUC origin of replication
   1356..1495    -  misc_feature   bom: basis of mobility region from pBR322
   1597..1788    -  CDS            rop: Rop protein, which maintains plasmids at low copy number; rop
   1805..2185    +  CDS            YPB1_ECOLX: Protein predicted: Swiss-Prot protein existence level 4. From Escherichia coli.
   2257..2548    -  CDS            TcR (fragment): tetracycline efflux protein; tet; confers resistance to tetracycline
   2563..2584    -  protein_bind   CAP binding site: CAP binding activates transcription in the presence of cAMP. E. coli catabolite activator protein
   2597..3679    -  CDS            lacI: lac repressor; lacI; The lac repressor binds to the lac operator to inhibit transcription in E. coli. This inhibition can be relieved by adding lactose or isopropyl-β-D-thiogalactopyranoside (IPTG).
   3680..3757    -  promoter       lacI promoter: lacI
   3765..4044    -  CDS            TcR (fragment): tetracycline efflux protein; tet; confers resistance to tetracycline
   4070..4088    +  promoter       T7 promoter: promoter for bacteriophage T7 RNA polymerase
   4089..4113    +  protein_bind   lac operator: The lac repressor binds to the lac operator to inhibit transcription in E. coli. This inhibition can be relieved by adding lactose or isopropyl-β-D-thiogalactopyranoside (IPTG). lac repressor encoded by lacI
   4128..4150    +  RBS            RBS: efficient ribosome binding site from bacteriophage T7 gene 10 (Olins and Rangwala, 1989)
   4182..4201    +  CDS            7xHis (fragment): 6xHis affinity tag
   4209..4505    +  CDS            SMT3: SMT3_YEAST - Experimental evidence at protein level: Swiss-Prot protein existence level 1. Not known; suppressor of MIF2 mutations. From Saccharomyces cerevisiae (strain ATCC 204508 / S288c) (Baker's yeast).
   4617..4817    +  CDS            oprF (fragment): PORF_PSEFL - Experimental evidence at protein level: Swiss-Prot protein existence level 1. Known to stabilize the outer membrane. From Pseudomonas fluorescens.
   4848..4865    +  CDS            9xHis (fragment): 9xHis affinity tag
   4875..4924    +  CDS            SET1 (fragment): solubility-enhancement tag derived from T7 phage gene 10B
   4932..4979    +  terminator     T7 terminator: transcription terminator for bacteriophage T7 RNA polymerase
   5016..5444    +  rep_origin     f1 ori (sequence partly withheld): f1 bacteriophage origin of replication; arrow indicates direction of (+) strand synthesis
   5497..5554    +  promoter       AmpR promoter (fragment): bla
   5563..460     -  CDS            KanR (across the origin): aminoglycoside phosphotransferase; aph(3')-Ia; confers resistance to kanamycin in bacteria or G418 (Geneticin®) in eukaryotes
>Addgene plasmid #234158 | pAIP4_4ZHW | addgene full sequence | sequence record 464124 | Addgene NGS Result
ATTGCGCCTGAGCGAGACGAAATACGCGATCGCTGTTAAAAGGACAATTACAAACAGGAATCGAATGCAA
CCGGCGCAGGAACACTGCCAGCGCATCAACAATATTTTCACCTGAATCAGGATATTCTTCTAATACCTGG
AATGCTGTTTTCCCGGGGATCGCAGTGGTGAGTAACCATGCATCATCAGGAGTACGGATAAAATGCTTGA
TGGTCGGAAGAGGCATAAATTCCGTCAGCCAGTTTAGTCTGACCATCTCATCTGTAACATCATTGGCAAC
GCTACCTTTGCCATGTTTCAGAAACAACTCTGGCGCATCGGGCTTCCCATACAATCGATAGATTGTCGCA
CCTGATTGCCCGACATTATCGCGAGCCCATTTATACCCATATAAATCAGCATCCATGTTGGAATTTAATC
GCGGCCTAGAGCAAGACGTTTCCCGTTGAATATGGCTCATAACACCCCTTGTATTACTGTTTATGTAAGC
AGACAGTTTTATTGTTCATGACCAAAATCCCTTAACGTGAGTTTTCGTTCCACTGAGCGTCAGACCCCGT
AGAAAAGATCAAAGGATCTTCTTGAGATCCTTTTTTTCTGCGCGTAATCTGCTGCTTGCAAACAAAAAAA
CCACCGCTACCAGCGGTGGTTTGTTTGCCGGATCAAGAGCTACCAACTCTTTTTCCGAAGGTAACTGGCT
TCAGCAGAGCGCAGATACCAAATACTGTCCTTCTAGTGTAGCCGTAGTTAGGCCACCACTTCAAGAACTC
TGTAGCACCGCCTACATACCTCGCTCTGCTAATCCTGTTACCAGTGGCTGCTGCCAGTGGCGATAAGTCG
TGTCTTACCGGGTTGGACTCAAGACGATAGTTACCGGATAAGGCGCAGCGGTCGGGCTGAACGGGGGGTT
CGTGCACACAGCCCAGCTTGGAGCGAACGACCTACACCGAACTGAGATACCTACAGCGTGAGCTATGAGA
AAGCGCCACGCTTCCCGAAGGGAGAAAGGCGGACAGGTATCCGGTAAGCGGCAGGGTCGGAACAGGAGAG
CGCACGAGGGAGCTTCCAGGGGGAAACGCCTGGTATCTTTATAGTCCTGTCGGGTTTCGCCACCTCTGAC
TTGAGCGTCGATTTTTGTGATGCTCGTCAGGGGGGCGGAGCCTATGGAAAAACGCCAGCAACGCGGCCTT
TTTACGGTTCCTGGCCTTTTGCTGGCCTTTTGCTCACATGTTCTTTCCTGCGTTATCCCCTGATTCTGTG
GATAACCGTATTACCGCCTTTGAGTGAGCTGATACCGCTCGCCGCAGCCGAACGACCGAGCGCAGCGAGT
CAGTGAGCGAGGAAGCGGAAGAGCGCCTGATGCGGTATTTTCTCCTTACGCATCTGTGCGGTATTTCACA
CCGCAATGGTGCACTCTCAGTACAATCTGCTCTGATGCCGCATAGTTAAGCCAGTATACACTCCGCTATC
GCTACGTGACTGGGTCATGGCTGCGCCCCGACACCCGCCAACACCCGCTGACGCGCCCTGACGGGCTTGT
CTGCTCCCGGCATCCGCTTACAGACAAGCTGTGACCGTCTCCGGGAGCTGCATGTGTCAGAGGTTTTCAC
CGTCATCACCGAAACGCGCGAGGCAGCTGCGGTAAAGCTCATCAGCGTGGTCGTGAAGCGATTCACAGAT
GTCTGCCTGTTCATCCGCGTCCAGCTCGTTGAGTTTCTCCAGAAGCGTTAATGTCTGGCTTCTGATAAAG
CGGGCCATGTTAAGGGCGGTTTTTTCCTGTTTGGTCACTGATGCCTCCGTGTAAGGGGGATTTCTGTTCA
TGGGGGTAATGATACCGATGAAACGAGAGAGGATGCTCACGATACGGGTTACTGATGATGAACATGCCCG
GTTACTGGAACGTTGTGAGGGTAAACAACTGGCGGTATGGATGCGGCGGGACCAGAGAAAAATCACTCAG
GGTCAATGCCAGCGCTTCGTTAATACAGATGTAGGTGTTCCACAGGGTAGCCAGCAGCATCCTGCGATGC
AGATCCGGAACATAATGGTGCAGGGCGCTGACTTCCGCGTTTCCAGACTTTACGAAACACGGAAACCGAA
GACCATTCATGTTGTTGCTCAGGTCGCAGACGTTTTGCAGCAGCAGTCGCTTCACGTTCGCTCGCGTATC
GGTGATTCATTCTGCTAACCAGTAAGGCAACCCCGCCAGCCTAGCCGGGTCCTCAACGACAGGAGCACGA
TCATGCGCACCCGTGGGGCCGCCATGCCGGCGATAATGGCCTGCTTCTCGCCGAAACGTTTGGTGGCGGG
ACCAGTGACGAAGGCTTGAGCGAGGGCGTGCAAGATTCCGAATACCGCAAGCGACAGGCCGATCATCGTC
GCGCTCCAGCGAAAGCGGTCCTCGCCGAAAATGACCCAGAGCGCTGCCGGCACCTGTCCTACGAGTTGCA
TGATAAAGAAGACAGTCATAAGTGCGGCGACGATAGTCATGCCCCGCGCCCACCGGAAGGAGCTGACTGG
GTTGAAGGCTCTCAAGGGCATCGGTCGAGATCCCGGTGCCTAATGAGTGAGCTAACTTACATTAATTGCG
TTGCGCTCACTGCCCGCTTTCCAGTCGGGAAACCTGTCGTGCCAGCTGCATTAATGAATCGGCCAACGCG
CGGGGAGAGGCGGTTTGCGTATTGGGCGCCAGGGTGGTTTTTCTTTTCACCAGTGAGACGGGCAACAGCT
GATTGCCCTTCACCGCCTGGCCCTGAGAGAGTTGCAGCAAGCGGTCCACGCTGGTTTGCCCCAGCAGGCG
AAAATCCTGTTTGATGGTGGTTAACGGCGGGATATAACATGAGCTGTCTTCGGTATCGTCGTATCCCACT
ACCGAGATGTCCGCACCAACGCGCAGCCCGGACTCGGTAATGGCGCGCATTGCGCCCAGCGCCATCTGAT
CGTTGGCAACCAGCATCGCAGTGGGAACGATGCCCTCATTCAGCATTTGCATGGTTTGTTGAAAACCGGA
CATGGCACTCCAGTCGCCTTCCCGTTCCGCTATCGGCTGAATTTGATTGCGAGTGAGATATTTATGCCAG
CCAGCCAGACGCAGACGCGCCGAGACAGAACTTAATGGGCCCGCTAACAGCGCGATTTGCTGGTGACCCA
ATGCGACCAGATGCTCCACGCCCAGTCGCGTACCGTCTTCATGGGAGAAAATAATACTGTTGATGGGTGT
CTGGTCAGAGACATCAAGAAATAACGCCGGAACATTAGTGCAGGCAGCTTCCACAGCAATGGCATCCTGG
TCATCCAGCGGATAGTTAATGATCAGCCCACTGACGCGTTGCGCGAGAAGATTGTGCACCGCCGCTTTAC
AGGCTTCGACGCCGCTTCGTTCTACCATCGACACCACCACGCTGGCACCCAGTTGATCGGCGCGAGATTT
AATCGCCGCGACAATTTGCGACGGCGCGTGCAGGGCCAGACTGGAGGTGGCAACGCCAATCAGCAACGAC
TGTTTGCCCGCCAGTTGTTGTGCCACGCGGTTGGGAATGTAATTCAGCTCCGCCATCGCCGCTTCCACTT
TTTCCCGCGTTTTCGCAGAAACGTGGCTGGCCTGGTTCACCACGCGGGAAACGGTCTGATAAGAGACACC
GGCATACTCTGCGACATCGTATAACGTTACTGGTTTCACATTCACCACCCTGAATTGACTCTCTTCCGGG
CGCTATCATGCCATACCGCGAAAGGTTTTGCGCCATTCGATGGTGTCCGGGATCTCGACGCTCTCCCTTA
TGCGACTCCTGCATTAGGAAGCAGCCCAGTAGTAGGTTGAGGCCGTTGAGCACCGCCGCCGCAAGGAATG
GTGCATGCAAGGAGATGGCGCCCAACAGTCCCCCGGCCACGGGGCCTGCCACCATACCCACGCCGAAACA
AGCGCTCATGAGCCCGAAGTGGCGAGCCCGATCTTCCCCATCGGTGATGTCGGCGATATAGGCGCCAGCA
ACCGCACCTGTGGCGCCGGTGATGCCGGCCACGATGCGTCCGGCGTAGAGGATCGAGATCGATCTCGATC
CCGCGAAATTAATACGACTCACTATAGGGGAATTGTGAGCGGATAACAATTCCCCTCTAGAAATAATTTT
GTTTAACTTTAAGAAGGAGATATACATATGATGGCGAAGATTCATCACCATCATCACCATCACCATCACC
ACGGTAGCCTGCAAGATTCGGAAGTCAACCAAGAAGCAAAGCCGGAAGTCAAGCCGGAAGTGAAACCGGA
AACCCATATTAACCTGAAAGTTAGTGACGGCAGCTCTGAAATTTTCTTTAAGATCAAAAAGACCACGCCG
CTGCGTCGCCTGATGGAAGCGTTTGCCAAACGTCAGGGCAAGGAAATGGATAGCCTGCGTTTCCTGTATG
ACGGTATTCGCATCCAGGCAGATCAAGCGCCGGAAGACCTGGACATGGAAGACAACGACATCATTGAAGC
CCACCGTGAACAGATTGGCGGCTCTGGAATGAGTTCAAAAGTACTATTTGGAAACAATTTAGACCGTTTG
AATCCGGATAGCCGTAATACCCTGACCAAGATCGCCCGTGCGCTGCTGGCGGTGGACATCGACAAAGTAC
GTTTGGAGGGCCACACGGACAACTATGGTGATGAAGGCTACAACCAGAAACTGTCTGAGCGCAGAGCGGA
AAGCGTTGCGGCTGTGTTCCGCGAGGCAGGCATGCCGGCAGCGAATATTGAAGTTCGCGGTCTGGGTATG
AGCAAGCCGGTTGCCGATAACAAAACCCGTGCTGGTCGTTCCGAGAACCGTCGCGTGGCGATTATCGTCG
GTTCGTAATGACTCGAGCACCACCACCACCACCACTGAGATCCGGCTGCTAACAAAGCCCGAAAGGAAGC
TGAGTTGGCTGCTGCCACCGCTGAGCAATAACTAGCATAACCCCTTGGGGCCTCTAAACGGGTCTTGAGG
GGTTTTTTGCTGAAAGGAGGAACTATATCCGGATTGGCGAATGGG
[124 nt withheld, positions 5016-5139]
C
[91 nt withheld, positions 5141-5231]
A
[49 nt withheld, positions 5233-5281]
CCTTTGACGTTGGAGTCCACGTTCTTT
[37 nt withheld, positions 5309-5345]
ACCCTATCTCGGTCTATTCTTTTGATTTATAAGGGATTTTGCCGATTTCGGCCTATTGGTTAAAAAATGA
GCTGATTTAACAAAAATTTAACGCGAATTTTAACAAAATATTAACGCTTACAATTTAGGTGGCACTTTTC
GGGGAAATGTGCGCGGAACCCCTATTTGTTTATTTTTCTAAATACATTCAAATATGTATCCGCTCATGAA
TTAATTCTTAGAAAAACTCATCGAGCATCAAATGAAACTGCAATTTATTCATATCAGGATTATCAATACC
ATATTTTTGAAAAAGCCGTTTCTGTAATGAAGGAGAAAACTCACCGAGGCAGTTCCATAGGATGGCAAGA
TCCTGGTATCGGTCTGCGATTCCGACTCGTCCAACATCAATACAACCTATTAATTTCCCCTCGTCAAAAA
TAAGGTTATCAAGTGAGAAATCACCATGAGTGACGACTGAATCCGGTGAGAATGGCAAAAGTTTATGCAT
TTCTTTCCAGACTTGTTCAACAGGCCAGCCATTACGCTCGTCATCAAAATCACTCGCATCAACCAAACCG
TTATTCATTCGTG
